Addgene plasmid #119988: pMaCTag-09
Purpose: Template for C-terminal PCR tagging of mammalian genes (without selection) with mVenus
Depositing lab: Michael Knop. Depositing organization: Universitaet Heidelberg. Publication: CRISPR-Cas12a-assisted PCR tagging of mammalian genes. Fueller J, Herbst K, Meurer M, Gubicza K, Kurtulmus B, Knopf JD, Kirrmaier D, Buchmuller BC, Pereira G, Lemberg MK, Knop M. J Cell Biol. 2020 Jun 1;219(6). pii: 151766. doi: 10.1083/jcb.201910210. PubMed 32406907.
Backbone
  Vector backbone: pFA6a
  Backbone size w/o insert (bp): 2412
  Vector type: PCR Template
Growth in bacteria
  Bacterial resistance: Ampicillin, 100 μg/mL
  Growth temperature: 37°C
  Growth strain: DH5alpha
  Copy number: High Copy
Gene/Insert
  Gene/Insert name: mVenus
  Species: H. sapiens (human)
  Promoter: None
  Tag / fusion protein: mVenus (C terminal on backbone)
  Cloning method: Restriction Enzyme; 5′ cloning site BamHI (not destroyed); 3′ cloning site SpeI (not destroyed)
  Sequencing primers: 5′ SP6; 3′ AAACCACAACTAGAATGCAGTG
Terms and licenses: Academic/Nonprofit Terms; Industry Terms: Not Available to Industry
Depositor comments: Template plasmid for C-terminal PCR tagging of mammalian genes. For M1 and M2 tagging oligo design please visit www.pcr-tagging.com Please visit https://www.biorxiv.org/content/early/2018/11/20/473876 for BioRxiv preprint
How to cite: pMaCTag-09 was a gift from Michael Knop (Addgene plasmid # 119988 ; http://n2t.net/addgene:119988 ; RRID:Addgene_119988)
