[The description below was written by a language model from this plasmid's Addgene catalogue record and pLannotate feature annotations shown in this document.]
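Description:
pMaCTag-09 is a 3,638 bp PCR-template plasmid built on the pFA6a backbone. It serves as the source of a tagging cassette for CRISPR-Cas12a-assisted C-terminal tagging of mammalian genes with the yellow fluorescent protein mVenus. It is not an expression vector in its own right. The plasmid is maintained in E. coli at high copy through a ColE1/pUC-type origin and selected with ampicillin via the β-lactamase gene and its native promoter. Short lacI, rop and bom fragments are backbone remnants, and SP6 and T7 phage promoters flank the cassette, with SP6 listed as a sequencing primer site. The two sequence records, depositor and NGS, carry the same features in the same order and differ only in their start coordinate.

The cassette consists of a promoterless mVenus coding sequence followed by an SV40 polyadenylation signal, then a human U6 RNA polymerase III promoter flanked by two loxP sites in the same orientation. No mammalian selection marker is present, consistent with the "without selection" designation. In the PCR tagging scheme, two gene-specific oligos (called M1 and M2 in the record) are used to amplify this region. As generally understood for the method, the oligos add homology arms to the target locus, and the reverse oligo supplies a Cas12a crRNA sequence downstream of the U6 promoter. The linear product would therefore both express the guide and act as the repair donor. Integration in frame at the 3′ end of the target gene places mVenus under the endogenous promoter, with SV40 poly(A) terminating the fusion transcript. The loxP sites should allow Cre-mediated removal of the U6 element after integration, although the record does not state this use explicitly.
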