Features (pLannotate 1.2.2; 13 found; start..end, strand, type, name):
     64..777     +  CDS            mVenus: mVenus is a basic (constitutively fluorescent) yellow fluorescent protein published in 2006, derived from Aequorea victoria. It is reported to be a rapidly-maturing monomer with moderate acid sensitivity.
    787..908     +  polyA_signal   SV40 poly(A) signal: SV40 polyadenylation signal
    915..948     +  protein_bind   loxP: Cre-mediated recombination occurs in the 8-bp core sequence (GCATACAT). Cre recombinase
    955..1195    +  promoter       U6 promoter: RNA polymerase III promoter for human U6 snRNA
   1205..1238    +  protein_bind   loxP: Cre-mediated recombination occurs in the 8-bp core sequence (GCATACAT). Cre recombinase
   1276..1294    -  promoter       T7 promoter: promoter for bacteriophage T7 RNA polymerase
   1316..1369    -  CDS            lacI (fragment): lac repressor; lacI; The lac repressor binds to the lac operator to inhibit transcription in E. coli. This inhibition can be relieved by adding lactose or isopropyl-β-D-thiogalactopyranoside (IPTG).
   1552..2140    -  rep_origin     ori: high-copy-number ColE1/pMB1/pBR322/pUC origin of replication
   2311..3171    -  CDS            AmpR: β-lactamase; bla; confers resistance to ampicillin, carbenicillin, and related antibiotics
   3172..3276    -  promoter       AmpR promoter: bla
   3371..3406    +  CDS            rop (fragment): Rop protein, which maintains plasmids at low copy number; rop
   3508..3559    +  misc_feature   bom (fragment): basis of mobility region from pBR322
   3622..2       +  promoter       SP6 promoter (across the origin): promoter for bacteriophage SP6 RNA polymerase
>Addgene plasmid #119988 | pMaCTag-09 | depositor full sequence | sequence record 228000 | pMaCTag-09 sequence 3638 bps
GAACGCGGCCGCCAGCTGAAGCTTCGTACGTCAGGTGGAGGAGGTAGTGGCGGAGGCGGATCCGTGAGCA
AGGGCGAGGAGCTGTTCACCGGGGTGGTGCCCATCCTGGTCGAGCTGGACGGCGACGTAAACGGCCACAA
GTTCAGCGTGTCCGGCGAGGGCGAGGGCGATGCCACCTACGGCAAGCTGACCCTGAAGCTGATCTGCACC
ACCGGCAAGCTGCCCGTGCCCTGGCCCACCCTCGTGACCACCCTGGGCTACGGCCTGCAGTGCTTCGCCC
GCTACCCCGACCACATGAAGCAGCACGACTTCTTCAAGTCCGCCATGCCCGAAGGCTACGTCCAGGAGCG
CACCATCTTCTTCAAGGACGACGGCAACTACAAGACCCGCGCCGAGGTGAAGTTCGAGGGCGACACCCTG
GTGAACCGCATCGAGCTGAAGGGCATCGACTTCAAGGAGGACGGCAACATCCTGGGGCACAAGCTGGAGT
ACAACTACAACAGCCACAACGTCTATATCACCGCCGACAAGCAGAAGAACGGCATCAAGGCCAACTTCAA
GATCCGCCACAACATCGAGGACGGCGGCGTGCAGCTCGCCGACCACTACCAGCAGAACACCCCCATCGGC
GACGGCCCCGTGCTGCTGCCCGACAACCACTACCTGAGCTACCAGTCCAAGCTGAGCAAAGACCCCAACG
AGAAGCGCGATCACATGGTCCTGCTGGAGTTCGTGACCGCCGCCGGGATCACTCTCGGCATGGACGAGCT
GTACAAGTGAACTAGTAACTTGTTTATTGCAGCTTATAATGGTTACAAATAAAGCAATAGCATCACAAAT
TTCACAAATAAAGCATTTTTTTCACTGCATTCTAGTTGTGGTTTGTCCAAACTCATCAATGTATCTTAGT
CGATATAACTTCGTATAGCATACATTATACGAAGTTATGTCGAGGAGGGCCTATTTCCCATGATTCCTTC
ATATTTGCATATACGATACAAGGCTGTTAGAGAGATAATTGGAATTAATTTGACTGTAAACACAAAGATA
TTAGTACAAAATACGTGACGTAGAAAGTAATAATTTCTTGGGTAGTTTGCAGTTTTAAAATTATGTTTTA
AAATGGACTATCATATGCTTACCGTAACTTGAAAGTATTTCGATTTCTTGGCTTTATATATCTTGTGGAA
AGGACGAAACACCGATAACTTCGTATAGCATACATTATACGAAGTTATGGTACCGATGCAGCTAGCCCGC
GGATCTGCCGGTCTCCCTATAGTGAGTCGTATTAATTTCGATAAGCCAGGTTAACCTGCATTAATGAATC
GGCCAACGCGCGGGGAGAGGCGGTTTGCGTATTGGGCGCTCTTCCGCTTCCTCGCTCACTGACTCGCTGC
GCTCGGTCGTTCGGCTGCGGCGAGCGGTATCAGCTCACTCAAAGGCGGTAATACGGTTATCCACAGAATC
AGGGGATAACGCAGGAAAGAACATGTGAGCAAAAGGCCAGCAAAAGGCCAGGAACCGTAAAAAGGCCGCG
TTGCTGGCGTTTTTCCATAGGCTCCGCCCCCCTGACGAGCATCACAAAAATCGACGCTCAAGTCAGAGGT
GGCGAAACCCGACAGGACTATAAAGATACCAGGCGTTTCCCCCTGGAAGCTCCCTCGTGCGCTCTCCTGT
TCCGACCCTGCCGCTTACCGGATACCTGTCCGCCTTTCTCCCTTCGGGAAGCGTGGCGCTTTCTCAATGC
TCACGCTGTAGGTATCTCAGTTCGGTGTAGGTCGTTCGCTCCAAGCTGGGCTGTGTGCACGAACCCCCCG
TTCAGCCCGACCGCTGCGCCTTATCCGGTAACTATCGTCTTGAGTCCAACCCGGTAAGACACGACTTATC
GCCACTGGCAGCAGCCACTGGTAACAGGATTAGCAGAGCGAGGTATGTAGGCGGTGCTACAGAGTTCTTG
AAGTGGTGGCCTAACTACGGCTACACTAGAAGGACAGTATTTGGTATCTGCGCTCTGCTGAAGCCAGTTA
CCTTCGGAAAAAGAGTTGGTAGCTCTTGATCCGGCAAACAAACCACCGCTGGTAGCGGTGGTTTTTTTGT
TTGCAAGCAGCAGATTACGCGCAGAAAAAAAGGATCTCAAGAAGATCCTTTGATCTTTTCTACGGGGTCT
GACGCTCAGTGGAACGAAAACTCACGTTAAGGGATTTTGGTCATGAGATTATCAAAAAGGATCTTCACCT
AGATCCTTTTAAATTAAAAATGAAGTTTTAAATCAATCTAAAGTATATATGAGTAAACTTGGTCTGACAG
TTACCAATGCTTAATCAGTGAGGCACCTATCTCAGCGATCTGTCTATTTCGTTCATCCATAGTTGCCTGA
CTCCCCGTCGTGTAGATAACTACGATACGGGAGGGCTTACCATCTGGCCCCAGTGCTGCAATGATACCGC
GAGACCCACGCTCACCGGCTCCAGATTTATCAGCAATAAACCAGCCAGCCGGAAGGGCCGAGCGCAGAAG
TGGTCCTGCAACTTTATCCGCCTCCATCCAGTCTATTAATTGTTGCCGGGAAGCTAGAGTAAGTAGTTCG
CCAGTTAATAGTTTGCGCAACGTTGTTGCCATTGCTACAGGCATCGTGGTGTCACGCTCGTCGTTTGGTA
TGGCTTCATTCAGCTCCGGTTCCCAACGATCAAGGCGAGTTACATGATCCCCCATGTTGTGCAAAAAAGC
GGTTAGCTCCTTCGGTCCTCCGATCGTTGTCAGAAGTAAGTTGGCCGCAGTGTTATCACTCATGGTTATG
GCAGCACTGCATAATTCTCTTACTGTCATGCCATCCGTAAGATGCTTTTCTGTGACTGGTGAGTACTCAA
CCAAGTCATTCTGAGAATAGTGTATGCGGCGACCGAGTTGCTCTTGCCCGGCGTCAATACGGGATAATAC
CGCGCCACATAGCAGAACTTTAAAAGTGCTCATCATTGGAAAACGTTCTTCGGGGCGAAAACTCTCAAGG
ATCTTACCGCTGTTGAGATCCAGTTCGATGTAACCCACTCGTGCACCCAACTGATCTTCAGCATCTTTTA
CTTTCACCAGCGTTTCTGGGTGAGCAAAAACAGGAAGGCAAAATGCCGCAAAAAAGGGAATAAGGGCGAC
ACGGAAATGTTGAATACTCATACTCTTCCTTTTTCAATATTATTGAAGCATTTATCAGGGTTATTGTCTC
ATGAGCGGATACATATTTGAATGTATTTAGAAAAATAAACAAATAGGGGTTCCGCGCACATTTCCCCGAA
AAGTGCCACCTGACGTCTAAGAAACCATTATTATCATGACATTAACCTATAAAAATAGGCGTATCACGAG
GCCCTTTCGTCTCGCGCGTTTCGGTGATGACGGTGAAAACCTCTGACACATGCAGCTCCCGGAGACGGTC
ACAGCTTGTCTGTAAGCGGATGCCGGGAGCAGACAAGCCCGTCAGGGCGCGTCAGCGGGTGTTGGCGGGT
GTCGGGGCTGGCTTAACTATGCGGCATCAGAGCAGATTGTACTGAGAGTGCACCATATGGACATATTGTC
GTTAGAACGCGGCTACAATTAATACATAACCTTATGTATCATACACATACGATTTAGGTGACACTATA
