Features (pLannotate 1.2.2; 13 found; start..end, strand, type, name):
      1..19      +  promoter       SP6 promoter: promoter for bacteriophage SP6 RNA polymerase
     81..794     +  CDS            mVenus: mVenus is a basic (constitutively fluorescent) yellow fluorescent protein published in 2006, derived from Aequorea victoria. It is reported to be a rapidly-maturing monomer with moderate acid sensitivity.
    804..925     +  polyA_signal   SV40 poly(A) signal: SV40 polyadenylation signal
    932..965     +  protein_bind   loxP: Cre-mediated recombination occurs in the 8-bp core sequence (GCATACAT). Cre recombinase
    972..1212    +  promoter       U6 promoter: RNA polymerase III promoter for human U6 snRNA
   1222..1255    +  protein_bind   loxP: Cre-mediated recombination occurs in the 8-bp core sequence (GCATACAT). Cre recombinase
   1293..1311    -  promoter       T7 promoter: promoter for bacteriophage T7 RNA polymerase
   1333..1386    -  CDS            lacI (fragment): lac repressor; lacI; The lac repressor binds to the lac operator to inhibit transcription in E. coli. This inhibition can be relieved by adding lactose or isopropyl-β-D-thiogalactopyranoside (IPTG).
   1569..2157    -  rep_origin     ori: high-copy-number ColE1/pMB1/pBR322/pUC origin of replication
   2328..3188    -  CDS            AmpR: β-lactamase; bla; confers resistance to ampicillin, carbenicillin, and related antibiotics
   3189..3293    -  promoter       AmpR promoter: bla
   3388..3423    +  CDS            rop (fragment): Rop protein, which maintains plasmids at low copy number; rop
   3525..3576    +  misc_feature   bom (fragment): basis of mobility region from pBR322
>Addgene plasmid #119988 | pMaCTag-09 | addgene full sequence | sequence record 232505 | Addgene NGS Result
ATTTAGGTGACACTATAGAACGCGGCCGCCAGCTGAAGCTTCGTACGTCAGGTGGAGGAGGTAGTGGCGG
AGGCGGATCCGTGAGCAAGGGCGAGGAGCTGTTCACCGGGGTGGTGCCCATCCTGGTCGAGCTGGACGGC
GACGTAAACGGCCACAAGTTCAGCGTGTCCGGCGAGGGCGAGGGCGATGCCACCTACGGCAAGCTGACCC
TGAAGCTGATCTGCACCACCGGCAAGCTGCCCGTGCCCTGGCCCACCCTCGTGACCACCCTGGGCTACGG
CCTGCAGTGCTTCGCCCGCTACCCCGACCACATGAAGCAGCACGACTTCTTCAAGTCCGCCATGCCCGAA
GGCTACGTCCAGGAGCGCACCATCTTCTTCAAGGACGACGGCAACTACAAGACCCGCGCCGAGGTGAAGT
TCGAGGGCGACACCCTGGTGAACCGCATCGAGCTGAAGGGCATCGACTTCAAGGAGGACGGCAACATCCT
GGGGCACAAGCTGGAGTACAACTACAACAGCCACAACGTCTATATCACCGCCGACAAGCAGAAGAACGGC
ATCAAGGCCAACTTCAAGATCCGCCACAACATCGAGGACGGCGGCGTGCAGCTCGCCGACCACTACCAGC
AGAACACCCCCATCGGCGACGGCCCCGTGCTGCTGCCCGACAACCACTACCTGAGCTACCAGTCCAAGCT
GAGCAAAGACCCCAACGAGAAGCGCGATCACATGGTCCTGCTGGAGTTCGTGACCGCCGCCGGGATCACT
CTCGGCATGGACGAGCTGTACAAGTGAACTAGTAACTTGTTTATTGCAGCTTATAATGGTTACAAATAAA
GCAATAGCATCACAAATTTCACAAATAAAGCATTTTTTTCACTGCATTCTAGTTGTGGTTTGTCCAAACT
CATCAATGTATCTTAGTCGATATAACTTCGTATAGCATACATTATACGAAGTTATGTCGAGGAGGGCCTA
TTTCCCATGATTCCTTCATATTTGCATATACGATACAAGGCTGTTAGAGAGATAATTGGAATTAATTTGA
CTGTAAACACAAAGATATTAGTACAAAATACGTGACGTAGAAAGTAATAATTTCTTGGGTAGTTTGCAGT
TTTAAAATTATGTTTTAAAATGGACTATCATATGCTTACCGTAACTTGAAAGTATTTCGATTTCTTGGCT
TTATATATCTTGTGGAAAGGACGAAACACCGATAACTTCGTATAGCATACATTATACGAAGTTATGGTAC
CGATGCAGCTAGCCCGCGGATCTGCCGGTCTCCCTATAGTGAGTCGTATTAATTTCGATAAGCCAGGTTA
ACCTGCATTAATGAATCGGCCAACGCGCGGGGAGAGGCGGTTTGCGTATTGGGCGCTCTTCCGCTTCCTC
GCTCACTGACTCGCTGCGCTCGGTCGTTCGGCTGCGGCGAGCGGTATCAGCTCACTCAAAGGCGGTAATA
CGGTTATCCACAGAATCAGGGGATAACGCAGGAAAGAACATGTGAGCAAAAGGCCAGCAAAAGGCCAGGA
ACCGTAAAAAGGCCGCGTTGCTGGCGTTTTTCCATAGGCTCCGCCCCCCTGACGAGCATCACAAAAATCG
ACGCTCAAGTCAGAGGTGGCGAAACCCGACAGGACTATAAAGATACCAGGCGTTTCCCCCTGGAAGCTCC
CTCGTGCGCTCTCCTGTTCCGACCCTGCCGCTTACCGGATACCTGTCCGCCTTTCTCCCTTCGGGAAGCG
TGGCGCTTTCTCATAGCTCACGCTGTAGGTATCTCAGTTCGGTGTAGGTCGTTCGCTCCAAGCTGGGCTG
TGTGCACGAACCCCCCGTTCAGCCCGACCGCTGCGCCTTATCCGGTAACTATCGTCTTGAGTCCAACCCG
GTAAGACACGACTTATCGCCACTGGCAGCAGCCACTGGTAACAGGATTAGCAGAGCGAGGTATGTAGGCG
GTGCTACAGAGTTCTTGAAGTGGTGGCCTAACTACGGCTACACTAGAAGAACAGTATTTGGTATCTGCGC
TCTGCTGAAGCCAGTTACCTTCGGAAAAAGAGTTGGTAGCTCTTGATCCGGCAAACAAACCACCGCTGGT
AGCGGTGGTTTTTTTGTTTGCAAGCAGCAGATTACGCGCAGAAAAAAAGGATCTCAAGAAGATCCTTTGA
TCTTTTCTACGGGGTCTGACGCTCAGTGGAACGAAAACTCACGTTAAGGGATTTTGGTCATGAGATTATC
AAAAAGGATCTTCACCTAGATCCTTTTAAATTAAAAATGAAGTTTTAAATCAATCTAAAGTATATATGAG
TAAACTTGGTCTGACAGTTACCAATGCTTAATCAGTGAGGCACCTATCTCAGCGATCTGTCTATTTCGTT
CATCCATAGTTGCCTGACTCCCCGTCGTGTAGATAACTACGATACGGGAGGGCTTACCATCTGGCCCCAG
TGCTGCAATGATACCGCGAGACCCACGCTCACCGGCTCCAGATTTATCAGCAATAAACCAGCCAGCCGGA
AGGGCCGAGCGCAGAAGTGGTCCTGCAACTTTATCCGCCTCCATCCAGTCTATTAATTGTTGCCGGGAAG
CTAGAGTAAGTAGTTCGCCAGTTAATAGTTTGCGCAACGTTGTTGCCATTGCTACAGGCATCGTGGTGTC
ACGCTCGTCGTTTGGTATGGCTTCATTCAGCTCCGGTTCCCAACGATCAAGGCGAGTTACATGATCCCCC
ATGTTGTGCAAAAAAGCGGTTAGCTCCTTCGGTCCTCCGATCGTTGTCAGAAGTAAGTTGGCCGCAGTGT
TATCACTCATGGTTATGGCAGCACTGCATAATTCTCTTACTGTCATGCCATCCGTAAGATGCTTTTCTGT
GACTGGTGAGTACTCAACCAAGTCATTCTGAGAATAGTGTATGCGGCGACCGAGTTGCTCTTGCCCGGCG
TCAATACGGGATAATACCGCGCCACATAGCAGAACTTTAAAAGTGCTCATCATTGGAAAACGTTCTTCGG
GGCGAAAACTCTCAAGGATCTTACCGCTGTTGAGATCCAGTTCGATGTAACCCACTCGTGCACCCAACTG
ATCTTCAGCATCTTTTACTTTCACCAGCGTTTCTGGGTGAGCAAAAACAGGAAGGCAAAATGCCGCAAAA
AAGGGAATAAGGGCGACACGGAAATGTTGAATACTCATACTCTTCCTTTTTCAATATTATTGAAGCATTT
ATCAGGGTTATTGTCTCATGAGCGGATACATATTTGAATGTATTTAGAAAAATAAACAAATAGGGGTTCC
GCGCACATTTCCCCGAAAAGTGCCACCTGACGTCTAAGAAACCATTATTATCATGACATTAACCTATAAA
AATAGGCGTATCACGAGGCCCTTTCGTCTCGCGCGTTTCGGTGATGACGGTGAAAACCTCTGACACATGC
AGCTCCCGGAGACGGTCACAGCTTGTCTGTAAGCGGATGCCGGGAGCAGACAAGCCCGTCAGGGCGCGTC
AGCGGGTGTTGGCGGGTGTCGGGGCTGGCTTAACTATGCGGCATCAGAGCAGATTGTACTGAGAGTGCAC
CATATGGACATATTGTCGTTAGAACGCGGCTACAATTAATACATAACCTTATGTATCATACACATACG
